LOCUS       Exported 9295 bp ds-DNA circular SYN 13-MAY-2021
DEFINITION  precursor of the bioluminescent reporter pHluc, for detecting
            extracellular pH changes in tumor acidosis.
ACCESSION   .
VERSION     .
KEYWORDS    SEPLuc-IRES-Antares
SOURCE      synthetic DNA construct
  ORGANISM  synthetic DNA construct
REFERENCE   1 (bases 1 to 9295)
  AUTHORS   Ong TT, Ang Z, Verma R, Koean R, Tam JKC, Ding JL
  TITLE     pHLuc, a Ratiometric Luminescent Reporter for in vivo Monitoring of
            Tumor Acidosis.
  JOURNAL   Front Bioeng Biotechnol. 2020 May 8;8:412. doi:
            10.3389/fbioe.2020.00412. eCollection 2020.
  PUBMED    32457886
REFERENCE   2 (bases 1 to 9295)
  AUTHORS   .
  TITLE     Direct Submission
  JOURNAL   Exported May 13, 2021 from SnapGene Server 1.1.58
            http://www.snapgene.com
FEATURES             Location/Qualifiers
     source          1..9295
                     /organism="synthetic DNA construct"
                     /mol_type="other DNA"
     primer_bind     complement(23..40)
                     /label=BGH-rev
                     /note="Bovine growth hormone terminator, reverse primer.
                     Also called BGH reverse"
     polyA_signal    29..253
                     /label=bGH poly(A) signal
                     /note="bovine growth hormone polyadenylation signal"
     rep_origin      299..727
                     /direction=RIGHT
                     /label=f1 ori
                     /note="f1 bacteriophage origin of replication; arrow
                     indicates direction of (+) strand synthesis"
     primer_bind     complement(386..405)
                     /label=F1ori-R
                     /note="F1 origin, reverse primer"
     primer_bind     596..617
                     /label=F1ori-F
                     /note="F1 origin, forward primer"
     primer_bind     complement(736..756)
                     /label=pBABE 3'
                     /note="SV40 enhancer, reverse primer for pBABE vectors"
     promoter        741..1070
                     /label=SV40 promoter
                     /note="SV40 enhancer and early promoter"
     rep_origin      921..1056
                     /label=SV40 ori
                     /note="SV40 origin of replication"
     primer_bind     983..1002
                     /label=SV40pro-F
                     /note="SV40 promoter/origin, forward primer"
     CDS             1137..1931
                     /codon_start=1
                     /gene="aph(3')-II (or nptII)"
                     /product="aminoglycoside phosphotransferase from Tn5"
                     /label=NeoR/KanR
                     /note="confers resistance to neomycin, kanamycin, and G418
                     (Geneticin(R))"
                     /translation="MIEQDGLHAGSPAAWVERLFGYDWAQQTIGCSDAAVFRLSAQGRP
                     VLFVKTDLSGALNELQDEAARLSWLATTGVPCAAVLDVVTEAGRDWLLLGEVPGQDLLS
                     SHLAPAEKVSIMADAMRRLHTLDPATCPFDHQAKHRIERARTRMEAGLVDQDDLDEEHQ
                     GLAPAELFARLKARMPDGEDLVVTHGDACLPNIMVENGRFSGFIDCGRLGVADRYQDIA
                     LATRDIAEELGGEWADRFLVLYGIAAPDSQRIAFYRLLDEFF"
     primer_bind     complement(1191..1210)
                     /label=Neo-R
                     /note="Neomycin resistance gene, reverse primer"
     primer_bind     1801..1820
                     /label=Neo-F
                     /note="Neomycin resistance gene, forward primer"
     polyA_signal    2105..2226
                     /label=SV40 poly(A) signal
                     /note="SV40 polyadenylation signal"
     primer_bind     complement(2142..2161)
                     /label=SV40pA-R
                     /note="SV40 polyA, reverse primer"
     primer_bind     2196..2215
                     /label=EBV-rev
                     /note="SV40 polyA terminator, reverse primer"
     primer_bind     complement(2275..2291)
                     /label=M13 rev
                     /note="common sequencing primer, one of multiple similar
                     variants"
     primer_bind     complement(2275..2291)
                     /label=M13 Reverse
                     /note="In lacZ gene. Also called M13-rev"
     primer_bind     complement(2288..2310)
                     /label=M13/pUC Reverse
                     /note="In lacZ gene"
     protein_bind    2299..2315
                     /label=lac operator
                     /bound_moiety="lac repressor encoded by lacI"
                     /note="The lac repressor binds to the lac operator to
                     inhibit transcription in E. coli. This inhibition can be
                     relieved by adding lactose or
                     isopropyl-beta-D-thiogalactopyranoside (IPTG)."
     promoter        complement(2323..2353)
                     /label=lac promoter
                     /note="promoter for the E. coli lac operon"
     protein_bind    2368..2389
                     /label=CAP binding site
                     /bound_moiety="E. coli catabolite activator protein"
                     /note="CAP binding activates transcription in the presence
                     of cAMP."
     primer_bind     complement(2506..2523)
                     /label=L4440
                     /note="L4440 vector, forward primer"
     rep_origin      complement(2677..3265)
                     /direction=LEFT
                     /label=ori
                     /note="high-copy-number ColE1/pMB1/pBR322/pUC origin of
                     replication"
     primer_bind     complement(2757..2776)
                     /label=pBR322ori-F
                     /note="pBR322 origin, forward primer"
     CDS             complement(3436..4296)
                     /codon_start=1
                     /gene="bla"
                     /product="beta-lactamase"
                     /label=AmpR
                     /note="confers resistance to ampicillin, carbenicillin, and
                     related antibiotics"
                     /translation="MSIQHFRVALIPFFAAFCLPVFAHPETLVKVKDAEDQLGARVGYI
                     ELDLNSGKILESFRPEERFPMMSTFKVLLCGAVLSRIDAGQEQLGRRIHYSQNDLVEYS
                     PVTEKHLTDGMTVRELCSAAITMSDNTAANLLLTTIGGPKELTAFLHNMGDHVTRLDRW
                     EPELNEAIPNDERDTTMPVAMATTLRKLLTGELLTLASRQQLIDWMEADKVAGPLLRSA
                     LPAGWFIADKSGAGERGSRGIIAALGPDGKPSRIVVIYTTGSQATMDERNRQIAEIGAS
                     LIKHW"
     primer_bind     4059..4078
                     /label=Amp-R
                     /note="Ampicillin resistance gene, reverse primer"
     promoter        complement(4297..4401)
                     /gene="bla"
                     /label=AmpR promoter
     primer_bind     complement(4476..4495)
                     /label=pRS-marker
                     /note="pRS vectors, use to sequence yeast selectable
                     marker"
     enhancer        4667..5046
                     /label=CMV enhancer
                     /note="human cytomegalovirus immediate early enhancer"
     promoter        5047..5250
                     /label=CMV promoter
                     /note="human cytomegalovirus (CMV) immediate early
                     promoter"
     primer_bind     5201..5221
                     /label=CMV-F
                     /note="Human CMV immediate early promoter, forward primer"
     primer_bind     5295..5314
                     /label=T7
                     /note="T7 promoter, forward primer"
     promoter        5295..5313
                     /label=T7 promoter
                     /note="promoter for bacteriophage T7 RNA polymerase"
     misc_feature    6825..7411
                     /label=IRES2
                     /note="internal ribosome entry site (IRES) of the
                     encephalomyocarditis virus (EMCV)"
     primer_bind     complement(6992..7009)
                     /label=IRES reverse
                     /note="IRES internal ribosome entry site, reverse primer.
                     Also called pCDH-rev"
     primer_bind     7219..7238
                     /label=IRES-F
                     /note="IRES internal ribosome entry site, forward primer"
     CDS             8096..8602
                     /codon_start=1
                     /product="NanoLuc(R) luciferase"
                     /label=Nluc
                     /note="human codon-optimized"
                     /translation="FTLEDFVGDWRQTAGYNLDQVLEQGGVSSLFQNLGVSVTPIQRIV
                     LSGENGLKIDIHVIIPYEGLSGDQMGQIEKIFKVVYPVDDHHFKVILHYGTLVIDGVTP
                     NMIDYFGRPYEGIAVFDGKKITVTGTLWNGNKIIDERLINPDGSLLFRVTINGVTGWRL
                     CERILA"
ORIGIN
        1 cccgtttaaa cccgctgatc agcctcgact gtgccttcta gttgccagcc atctgttgtt
       61 tgcccctccc ccgtgccttc cttgaccctg gaaggtgcca ctcccactgt cctttcctaa
      121 taaaatgagg aaattgcatc gcattgtctg agtaggtgtc attctattct ggggggtggg
      181 gtggggcagg acagcaaggg ggaggattgg gaagacaata gcaggcatgc tggggatgcg
      241 gtgggctcta tggcttctga ggcggaaaga accagctggg gctctagggg gtatccccnn
      301 nnnnnnnnnn nnnnnnnnnn nnnnnnnnnn nnnnnnnnnn nnnnnnnnnn nnnnnnnnnn
      361 nnnnnnnnnn nnnnnnnnnn nnnnnnnnnn nnnnnnnnnn nnnnnnnnnn nnnnnnnnnn
      421 nncnnnnnnn nnnnnnnnnn nnnnnnnnnn nnnnnnnnnn nnnnnnnnnn nnnnnnnnnn
      481 nnnnnnnnnn nnnnnnnnnn nnnnnnnnnn nnnnannnnn nnnnnnnnnn nnnnnnnnnn
      541 nnnnnnnnnn nnnnnnnnnn nnnncctttg acgttggagt ccacgttctt taatagtgga
      601 ctcttgttcc aaactggaac aacactcaac cctatctcgg tctattcttt tgatttataa
      661 gggattttgc cgatttcggc ctattggtta aaaaatgagc tgatttaaca aaaatttaac
      721 gcgaattaat tctgtggaat gtgtgtcagt tagggtgtgg aaagtcccca ggctccccag
      781 caggcagaag tatgcaaagc atgcatctca attagtcagc aaccaggtgt ggaaagtccc
      841 caggctcccc agcaggcaga agtatgcaaa gcatgcatct caattagtca gcaaccatag
      901 tcccgcccct aactccgccc atcccgcccc taactccgcc cagttccgcc cattctccgc
      961 cccatggctg actaattttt tttatttatg cagaggccga ggccgcctct gcctctgagc
     1021 tattccagaa gtagtgagga ggcttttttg gaggcctagg cttttgcaaa aagctcccgg
     1081 gagcttgtat atccattttc ggatctgatc aagagacagg atgaggatcg tttcgcatga
     1141 ttgaacaaga tggattgcac gcaggttctc cggccgcttg ggtggagagg ctattcggct
     1201 atgactgggc acaacagaca atcggctgct ctgatgccgc cgtgttccgg ctgtcagcgc
     1261 aggggcgccc ggttcttttt gtcaagaccg acctgtccgg tgccctgaat gaactgcagg
     1321 acgaggcagc gcggctatcg tggctggcca cgacgggcgt tccttgcgca gctgtgctcg
     1381 acgttgtcac tgaagcggga agggactggc tgctattggg cgaagtgccg gggcaggatc
     1441 tcctgtcatc tcaccttgct cctgccgaga aagtatccat catggctgat gcaatgcggc
     1501 ggctgcatac gcttgatccg gctacctgcc cattcgacca ccaagcgaaa catcgcatcg
     1561 agcgagcacg tactcggatg gaagccggtc ttgtcgatca ggatgatctg gacgaagagc
     1621 atcaggggct cgcgccagcc gaactgttcg ccaggctcaa ggcgcgcatg cccgacggcg
     1681 aggatctcgt cgtgacccat ggcgatgcct gcttgccgaa tatcatggtg gaaaatggcc
     1741 gcttttctgg attcatcgac tgtggccggc tgggtgtggc ggaccgctat caggacatag
     1801 cgttggctac ccgtgatatt gctgaagagc ttggcggcga atgggctgac cgcttcctcg
     1861 tgctttacgg tatcgccgct cccgattcgc agcgcatcgc cttctatcgc cttcttgacg
     1921 agttcttctg agcgggactc tggggttcga aatgaccgac caagcgacgc ccaacctgcc
     1981 atcacgagat ttcgattcca ccgccgcctt ctatgaaagg ttgggcttcg gaatcgtttt
     2041 ccgggacgcc ggctggatga tcctccagcg cggggatctc atgctggagt tcttcgccca
     2101 ccccaacttg tttattgcag cttataatgg ttacaaataa agcaatagca tcacaaattt
     2161 cacaaataaa gcattttttt cactgcattc tagttgtggt ttgtccaaac tcatcaatgt
     2221 atcttatcat gtctgtatac cgtcgacctc tagctagagc ttggcgtaat catggtcata
     2281 gctgtttcct gtgtgaaatt gttatccgct cacaattcca cacaacatac gagccggaag
     2341 cataaagtgt aaagcctggg gtgcctaatg agtgagctaa ctcacattaa ttgcgttgcg
     2401 ctcactgccc gctttccagt cgggaaacct gtcgtgccag ctgcattaat gaatcggcca
     2461 acgcgcgggg agaggcggtt tgcgtattgg gcgctcttcc gcttcctcgc tcactgactc
     2521 gctgcgctcg gtcgttcggc tgcggcgagc ggtatcagct cactcaaagg cggtaatacg
     2581 gttatccaca gaatcagggg ataacgcagg aaagaacatg tgagcaaaag gccagcaaaa
     2641 ggccaggaac cgtaaaaagg ccgcgttgct ggcgtttttc cataggctcc gcccccctga
     2701 cgagcatcac aaaaatcgac gctcaagtca gaggtggcga aacccgacag gactataaag
     2761 ataccaggcg tttccccctg gaagctccct cgtgcgctct cctgttccga ccctgccgct
     2821 taccggatac ctgtccgcct ttctcccttc gggaagcgtg gcgctttctc atagctcacg
     2881 ctgtaggtat ctcagttcgg tgtaggtcgt tcgctccaag ctgggctgtg tgcacgaacc
     2941 ccccgttcag cccgaccgct gcgccttatc cggtaactat cgtcttgagt ccaacccggt
     3001 aagacacgac ttatcgccac tggcagcagc cactggtaac aggattagca gagcgaggta
     3061 tgtaggcggt gctacagagt tcttgaagtg gtggcctaac tacggctaca ctagaagaac
     3121 agtatttggt atctgcgctc tgctgaagcc agttaccttc ggaaaaagag ttggtagctc
     3181 ttgatccggc aaacaaacca ccgctggtag cggtggtttt tttgtttgca agcagcagat
     3241 tacgcgcaga aaaaaaggat ctcaagaaga tcctttgatc ttttctacgg ggtctgacgc
     3301 tcagtggaac gaaaactcac gttaagggat tttggtcatg agattatcaa aaaggatctt
     3361 cacctagatc cttttaaatt aaaaatgaag ttttaaatca atctaaagta tatatgagta
     3421 aacttggtct gacagttacc aatgcttaat cagtgaggca cctatctcag cgatctgtct
     3481 atttcgttca tccatagttg cctgactccc cgtcgtgtag ataactacga tacgggaggg
     3541 cttaccatct ggccccagtg ctgcaatgat accgcgagac ccacgctcac cggctccaga
     3601 tttatcagca ataaaccagc cagccggaag ggccgagcgc agaagtggtc ctgcaacttt
     3661 atccgcctcc atccagtcta ttaattgttg ccgggaagct agagtaagta gttcgccagt
     3721 taatagtttg cgcaacgttg ttgccattgc tacaggcatc gtggtgtcac gctcgtcgtt
     3781 tggtatggct tcattcagct ccggttccca acgatcaagg cgagttacat gatcccccat
     3841 gttgtgcaaa aaagcggtta gctccttcgg tcctccgatc gttgtcagaa gtaagttggc
     3901 cgcagtgtta tcactcatgg ttatggcagc actgcataat tctcttactg tcatgccatc
     3961 cgtaagatgc ttttctgtga ctggtgagta ctcaaccaag tcattctgag aatagtgtat
     4021 gcggcgaccg agttgctctt gcccggcgtc aatacgggat aataccgcgc cacatagcag
     4081 aactttaaaa gtgctcatca ttggaaaacg ttcttcgggg cgaaaactct caaggatctt
     4141 accgctgttg agatccagtt cgatgtaacc cactcgtgca cccaactgat cttcagcatc
     4201 ttttactttc accagcgttt ctgggtgagc aaaaacagga aggcaaaatg ccgcaaaaaa
     4261 gggaataagg gcgacacgga aatgttgaat actcatactc ttcctttttc aatattattg
     4321 aagcatttat cagggttatt gtctcatgag cggatacata tttgaatgta tttagaaaaa
     4381 taaacaaata ggggttccgc gcacatttcc ccgaaaagtg ccacctgacg tcgacggatc
     4441 gggagatctc ccgatcccct atggtgcact ctcagtacaa tctgctctga tgccgcatag
     4501 ttaagccagt atctgctccc tgcttgtgtg ttggaggtcg ctgagtagtg cgcgagcaaa
     4561 atttaagcta caacaaggca aggcttgacc gacaattgca tgaagaatct gcttagggtt
     4621 aggcgttttg cgctgcttcg cgatgtacgg gccagatata cgcgttgaca ttgattattg
     4681 actagttatt aatagtaatc aattacgggg tcattagttc atagcccata tatggagttc
     4741 cgcgttacat aacttacggt aaatggcccg cctggctgac cgcccaacga cccccgccca
     4801 ttgacgtcaa taatgacgta tgttcccata gtaacgccaa tagggacttt ccattgacgt
     4861 caatgggtgg agtatttacg gtaaactgcc cacttggcag tacatcaagt gtatcatatg
     4921 ccaagtacgc cccctattga cgtcaatgac ggtaaatggc ccgcctggca ttatgcccag
     4981 tacatgacct tatgggactt tcctacttgg cagtacatct acgtattagt catcgctatt
     5041 accatggtga tgcggttttg gcagtacatc aatgggcgtg gatagcggtt tgactcacgg
     5101 ggatttccaa gtctccaccc cattgacgtc aatgggagtt tgttttggca ccaaaatcaa
     5161 cgggactttc caaaatgtcg taacaactcc gccccattga cgcaaatggg cggtaggcgt
     5221 gtacggtggg aggtctatat aagcagagct ctctggctaa ctagagaacc cactgcttac
     5281 tggcttatcg aaattaatac gactcactat agggagaccc aagctggcta gcgtttaaac
     5341 ttaagcttgg taccgagctc ggatccacta gtccagtgtg gtggaattca tggttgagat
     5401 gttgccaacc gtagctgtgc tcgttttggc tgtcagcgta gtcgctaaag ataatacaac
     5461 acttcaggag ttcgcaacat ctaagggaga agagttgttt actggcgtag tacccattct
     5521 tgtggaactt gacggcgatg ttaatggtca taagttctct gtgtctggtg agggcgaggg
     5581 ggatgctaca tatggtaaat tgaccctcaa atttatttgt acaaccggga agctccctgt
     5641 accctggcct actctcgtga ccaccctcac ctacggggta caatgttttt ccagataccc
     5701 cgatcacatg aagcgccacg atttcttcaa aagtgccatg cccgagggtt acgtccagga
     5761 acgcacaata tttttcaagg atgatggaaa ttacaaaacc cgcgccgagg ttaagttcga
     5821 gggggatacc ctcgttaacc ggattgaact gaagggtatc gactttaagg aggacggtaa
     5881 tatattgggg cataaattgg aatacaacta taacgaccac caggtgtata tcatggccga
     5941 taaacagaag aacggcatca aagcaaactt taaaattagg cataacatag aggatggtgg
     6001 cgttcagctt gctgatcact atcaacagaa tacccctata ggtgatggac ccgtgctcct
     6061 cccagataac cattacttgt ttacaacttc tacactctct aaggacccca acgaaaagag
     6121 agaccacatg gtgctcttgg agttcgtaac tgccgccgga attacacatg gtatggacga
     6181 gctctacaag gatatttccg ggggggtctt tacacttgaa gatttcgtcg gggattggag
     6241 acaaactgcc ggttataatc ttgatcaggt gcttgagcaa gggggggtga gctccctttt
     6301 tcaaaacctg ggtgtatctg tcacccctat ccaaaggatt gtgcttagcg gtgaaaatgg
     6361 tctcaaaatc gacatccacg tgatcatccc atacgagggt cttagtggag atcagatggg
     6421 gcagatagag aagattttca aagttgttta ccctgtcgac gaccaccatt tcaaagtaat
     6481 tctgcactac ggaaccctcg tcatagacgg ggtcacaccc aacatgatag attactttgg
     6541 gcgaccctat gaagggatag cagtattcga cggcaaaaag ataaccgtga caggcaccct
     6601 gtggaatgga aacaaaatta tagatgagcg cctgatcaac cctgacggtt ctttgttgtt
     6661 cagggttaca atcaatggtg tcacaggctg gaggctctgt gagcgcatcc tggctcagtt
     6721 ggagaatggg gggatctccc tcttggtgca aaatacatca tggatgttgc ttcttcttct
     6781 tagcttgagc ctcttgcagg cattggattt catcagtctc taaacccctc tccctccccc
     6841 ccccctaacg ttactggccg aagccgcttg gaataaggcc ggtgtgcgtt tgtctatatg
     6901 ttattttcca ccatattgcc gtcttttggc aatgtgaggg cccggaaacc tggccctgtc
     6961 ttcttgacga gcattcctag gggtctttcc cctctcgcca aaggaatgca aggtctgttg
     7021 aatgtcgtga aggaagcagt tcctctggaa gcttcttgaa gacaaacaac gtctgtagcg
     7081 accctttgca ggcagcggaa ccccccacct ggcgacaggt gcctctgcgg ccaaaagcca
     7141 cgtgtataag atacacctgc aaaggcggca caaccccagt gccacgttgt gagttggata
     7201 gttgtggaaa gagtcaaatg gctctcctca agcgtattca acaaggggct gaaggatgcc
     7261 cagaaggtac cccattgtat gggatctgat ctggggcctc ggtgcacatg ctttacatgt
     7321 gtttagtcga ggttaaaaaa acgtctaggc cccccgaacc acggggacgt ggttttcctt
     7381 tgaaaaacac gatgataata tggccacaac catggtgagc aagggcgagg agctgatcaa
     7441 ggagaacatg agaagcaagc tgtacctgga aggcagcgtg aacggccacc agttcaagtg
     7501 cacccacgaa ggggagggca agccctacga gggcaagcag accaacagga tcaaggtggt
     7561 ggagggaggc cccctgccgt tcgcattcga catcctggcc acccacttta tgtacgggag
     7621 caaggtgttc atcaagtacc ccgccgacct ccccgattat tttaagcagt ccttccctga
     7681 gggcttcaca tgggagagag tcatggtgtt cgaagacggg ggcgtgctga ccgccaccca
     7741 ggacaccagc ctccaggacg gcgagctcat ctacaacgtc aaggtcagag gggtgaactt
     7801 cccagccaac ggccccgtga tgcagaagaa aacactgggc tgggagccca gcaccgagac
     7861 catgtacccc gctgacggcg gcctggaagg cagatgcgac aaggccctga agctcgtggg
     7921 cgggggccac ctgcacgtca acttcaagac cacatacaag tccaagaaac ccgtgaagat
     7981 gcccggcgtc cactacgtgg accgcagact ggaaagaatc aaggaggccg acaacgagac
     8041 ctacgtcgag cagtacgagc acgctgtggc cagatactcc aacctgggcg gaggcttcac
     8101 actcgaagat ttcgttgggg actggcgaca gacagccggc tacaacctgg accaagtcct
     8161 tgaacaggga ggtgtgtcca gtttgtttca gaatctcggg gtgtccgtaa ctccgatcca
     8221 aaggattgtc ctgagcggtg aaaatgggct gaagatcgac atccatgtca tcatcccgta
     8281 tgaaggtctg agcggcgacc aaatgggcca gatcgaaaaa atttttaagg tggtgtaccc
     8341 tgtggatgat catcacttta aggtgatcct gcactatggc acactggtaa tcgacggggt
     8401 tacgccgaac atgatcgact atttcggacg gccgtatgaa ggcatcgccg tgttcgacgg
     8461 caaaaagatc actgtaacag ggaccctgtg gaacggcaac aaaattatcg acgagcgcct
     8521 gatcaacccc gacggctccc tgctgttccg agtaaccatc aacggagtga ccggctggcg
     8581 gctgtgcgaa cgcattctgg cgaggcacga gctgatcaag gagaacatga gaagcaagct
     8641 gtacctggaa ggcagcgtga acggccacca gttcaagtgc acccacgaag gggagggcaa
     8701 gccctacgag ggcaagcaga ccaacaggat caaggtggtg gagggaggcc ccctgccgtt
     8761 cgcattcgac atcctggcca cccactttat gtacgggagc aaggtgttca tcaagtaccc
     8821 cgccgacctc cccgattatt ttaagcagtc cttccctgag ggcttcacat gggagagagt
     8881 catggtgttc gaagacgggg gcgtgctgac cgccacccag gacaccagcc tccaggacgg
     8941 cgagctcatc tacaacgtca aggtcagagg ggtgaacttc ccagccaacg gccccgtgat
     9001 gcagaagaaa acactgggct gggagcccag caccgagacc atgtaccccg ctgacggcgg
     9061 cctggaaggc agatgcgaca aggccctgaa gctcgtgggc gggggccacc tgcacgtcaa
     9121 cttcaagacc acatacaagt ccaagaaacc cgtgaagatg cccggcgtcc actacgtgga
     9181 ccgcagactg gaaagaatca aggaggccga caacgagacc tacgtcgagc agtacgagca
     9241 cgctgtggcc agatactcca acctgggcgg aggcatggac gagctgtaca agtaa
//
